>Addgene plasmid #84585 | FoRC.PRa | addgene full sequence | sequence record 166585 | Addgene assembled full plasmid sequence
CTGCTGCTCTAAACGACGCATTTCGTACTCCAAAGTACGAATTTTTTCCCTCAAGCTCTTATTTTCATTA
AACAATGAACAGGACCTAACGCACAGTCACGTTATTGTTTACATAAATGATTTTTTTTACTATTCAAACT
TACTCTGTTTGTGTACTCCCACTGGTATAGCCTTCTTTTATCTTTTCTGGTTCAGGCTCTATCACTTTAC
TAGGTACGGCATCTGCGTTGAGTCGCCTCCTTTTAAATGTCTGACCTTTTGCAGGTGCAGCCTTCCACTG
CGAATCTTTAAAGTGGGTATCACAAATTTGGGAGTTTTCACCAAGGCTGCACCCAAGGCTCTGCTCCCAC
AATTTTCTCTTAATAGCACACTTCGGCACGTGAATTAATTTTACTCCAGTCACAGCTTTGCAGCAAAATT
TGCAATATTTCATTTTTTTTTATTCCACGTAAGGGTTAATGTTTTCAAAAAAAAATTCGTCCGCACACAA
CCTTTCCTCTCAACAAGCAAACGTGCACTGAATTTAAGTGTATACTTCGGTAAGCTTCGGCTATCGACGG
GACCACCTTATGTTATTTCATCATGGGCCAGACCCACGTAGTCCAGCGGCAGATCGGCGGCGGAGAAGTT
AAGCGTCTCCAGGATGACCTTGCCCGAACTGGGGCACGTGGTGTTCGACGATGTGCAGCTAATTTCGCCC
GGCTCCACGTCCGCCCATTGGTTAATCAGCAGACCCTCGTTGGCGTAACGGAACCATGAGAGGTACGACA
ACCATTTGAGGTATACTGGCACCGAGCCCGAGTTCAAGAAGAAGGCGTTTTTCCATAGGCTCCGCCCCCC
TGACGAGCATCACAAAAATCGACGCTCAAGTCAGAGGTGGCGAAACCCGACAGGACTATAAAGATACCAG
GCGTTTCCCCCTGGAAGCTCCCTCGTGCGCTCTCCTGTTCCGACCCTGCCGCTTACCGGATACCTGTCCG
CCTTTCTCCCTTCGGGAAGCGTGGCGCTTTCTCAATGCTCACGCTGTAGGTATCTCAGTTCGGTGTAGGT
CGTTCGCTCCAAGCTGGGCTGTGTGCACGAACCCCCCGTTCAGCCCGACCGCTGCGCCTTATCCGGTAAC
TATCGTCTTGAGTCCAACCCGGTAAGACACGACTTATCGCCACTGGCAGCAGCCACTGGTAACAGGATTA
GCAGAGCGAGGTATGTAGGCGGTGCTACAGAGTTCTTGAAGTGGTGGCCTAACTACGGCTACACTAGAAG
GACAGTATTTGGTATCTGCGCTCTGCTGAAGCCAGTTACCTTCGGAAAAAGAGTTGGTAGCTCTTGATCC
GGCAAACAAACCACCGCTGGTAGCGGTGGTTTTTTTGTTTGCAAGCAGCAGATTACGCGCAGAAAAAAAG
GATCTCAAGAAGATCCTTTGATCTTTTCTACGGGGTCTGACGCTCAGTGGAACGAAAACTCACGTTAAGG
GATTTTGGTCATGAGATTATCAAAAAGGATCTTCACCTAGATCCTTTTAAATTAAAAATGAAGTTTTAAA
TCAATCTAAAGTATATATGAGTAAACTTGGTCTGACAGTTACCAATGCTTAATCAGTGAGGCACCTATCT
CAGCGATCTGTCTATTTCGTTCATCCATAGTTGCCTGACTCCCCGTCGTGTAGATAACTACGATACGGGA
GGGCTTACCATCTGGCCCCAGTGCTGCAATGATACCGCGAGACCCACGCTCACCGGCTCCAGATTTATCA
GCAATAAACCAGCCAGCCGGAAGGGCCGAGCGCAGAAGTGGTCCTGCAACTTTATCCGCCTCCATCCAGT
CTATTAATTGTTGCCGGGAAGCTAGAGTAAGTAGTTCGCCAGTTAATAGTTTGCGCAACGTTGTTGCCAT
TGCTACAGGCATCGTGGTGTCACGCTCGTCGTTTGGTATGGCTTCATTCAGCTCCGGTTCCCAACGATCA
AGGCGAGTTACATGATCCCCCATGTTGTGCAAAAAAGCGGTTAGCTCCTTCGGTCCTCCGATCGTTGTCA
GAAGTAAGTTGGCCGCAGTGTTATCACTCATGGTTATGGCAGCACTGCATAATTCTCTTACTGTCATGCC
ATCCGTAAGATGCTTTTCTGTGACTGGTGAGTACTCAACCAAGTCATTCTGAGAATAGTGTATGCGGCGA
CCGAGTTGCTCTTGCCCGGCGTCAATACGGGATAATACCGCGCCACATAGCAGAACTTTAAAAGTGCTCA
TCATTGGAAAACGTTCTTCGGGGCGAAAACTCTCAAGGATCTTACCGCTGTTGAGATCCAGTTCGATGTA
ACCCACTCGTGCACCCAACTGATCTTCAGCATCTTTTACTTTCACCAGCGTTTCTGGGTGAGCAAAAACA
GGAAGGCAAAATGCCGCAAAAAAGGGAATAAGGGCGACACGGAAATGTTGAATACTCATACTCTTCCTTT
TTCAATATTATTGAAGCATTTATCAGGGTTATTGTCTCATGAGCGGATACATATTTGAATGTATTTAGAA
AAATAAACAAATAGGGGTTCCGCGCACATTTCCCCGAAAAGTGCCACCTGACGTCTAAGAAACCATTATT
ATCATGACATTAACCTATAAAAATAGGCGTATCACGAGGCCCTTTCGTCTCGCGCGTTTCGGTGATGACG
GTGAAAACCTCTGACACATGCAGCTCCCGGAGACGGTCACAGCTTGTCTGTAAGCGGATGCCGGGAGCAG
ACAAGCCCGTCAGGGCGCGTCAGCGGGTGTTGGCGGGTGTCGGGGCTGGCTTAACTATGCGGCATCAGAG
CAGATTGTACTGAGAGTGCACCATATGCGGTGTGAAATACCGCACCGAATCGCGCGGAACTAACGACAGT
CGCTCCAAGGTCGTCGAACAAAAGGTGAATGTGTTGCGGAGAGCGGGTGGGAGACAGCGAAAGAGCAACT
ACGAAACGTGGTGTGGTGGAGGTGAATTATGAAGAGGGCGCGCGATTTGAAAAGTATGTATATAAAAAAT
ATATCCCGGTGTTTTATGTAGCGATAAACGAGTTTTTGATGTAAGGTATGCAGGTGTGTAAGTCTTTTGG
TTAGAAGACAAATCCAAAGTCTACTTGTGGGGATGTTCGAAGGGGAAATACTTGTATTCTATAGGTCATA
TCTTGTTTTTATTGGCACAAATATAATTACATTAGCTTTTTGAGGGGGCAATAAACAGTAAACACGATGG
TAATAATGGTAAAAAAAAAAACAAGCAGTTATTTCGGATATATGTCGGCTACTCCTTGCGTCGGGCCCGA
AGTCTTAGAGCCAGATATGCGAGCACCCGGAAGCTCACGATGAGAATGGCCAGACCATGATGAAATAACA
TAAGGTGGTCCCGTCGGCAAGAGACATCCACTTAACGTATGCTTGCAATAAGTGCGAGTGAAAGGAATAG
TATTCTGAGTGTCGTATTGAGTCTGAGTGAGACAGCGATATGATTGTTGATTAACCCTTAGCATGTCCGT
GGGGTTTGAATTAACTCATAATATTAATTAGACGAAATTATTTTTAAAGTTTTATTTTTAATAATTTGCG
AGTACGCAAAGCTTGGCTGCAGGTCGACTCTAGAGGATCTGGTCTAGAGCCCGGGCGAATTCACGCACTA
TGCCGTTCTTCTCATGTATATATATATACAGGCAACACGCAGATATAGGTGCGACGTGAACAGTGAGCTG
TATGTGCGCAGCTCGCGTTGCATTTTCGGAAGCGCTCGTTTTCGGAAACGCTTTGAAGTTCCTATTCCGA
AGTTCCTATTCTCTAGAAAGTATAGGAACTTCAGAGCGCTTTTGAAAACCAAAAGCGCTCTGAAGACGCA
CTTTCAAAAAACCAAAAACGCACCGGACTGTAACGAGCTACTAAAATATTGCGAATACCGCTTCCACAAA
CGAATTCACGCACTATGCCGTTCTTCTCATGTATATATATATACAGGCAACACGCAGATATAGGTGCGAC
GTGAACAGTGAGCTGTATGTGCGCAGCTCGCGTTGCATTTTCGGAAGCGCTCGTTTTCGGAAACGCTTTG
AAGTTCCTATTCCGAAGTTCCTATTCTCTAGAAAGTATAGGAACTTCAGAGCGCTTTTGAAAACCAAAAG
CGCTCTGAAGACGCACTTTCAAAAAACCAAAAACGCACCGGACTGTAACGAGCTACTAAAATATTGCGAA
TACCGCTTCCACAAACGAATTCGCCGGCGCGCCGGTACCCCACTGTCCAAAATCGAAAATCGCCGAACCG
TAGTGTGACCGTGCGGGGCTCTGCGAAAATAAACTTTTTTAGGTATATGGCCACACACGGGGAAAGCACA
GTGGATTATATGTTTTAATATTATAATATGCAGGTTTTCATTACTTATCCAGATGTAAGCCCACTTAAAG
CGATTTAACAATTATTTGCCGAAAGAGTATAAACAAATTTCACTTAAAAATGGATTAAGAAAAGCTTGTG
TAAGATTATGCGCAGCGTTGCCAGATAGCTCCATTTAAAACACTTCAAAAACAATAAGTTTTGAAAATAT
ATACATAAATAGCAGTCGTTGCCGCAACGCTCAACACATCACACTTTTAAAACACCCTTTACCTACACAG
AATTACTTTTTAAATTTCCAGTCAAGCTGCGAGTTTCAAAATTATAGCCGGTAGAGAAGACAGTGCTATT
TCAAAAGCAAACTAACAAGGGTCTTAAATTCCAAAACACCAATCCTAACAAGCCTTGGACTTTTGTAAGT
TTAGATCAAAGGTGGCATTGCATTCAATGTCATGGTAAGAAGTAGGTCGTCTAGGTAGAAATCCTCATTC
AGCCGGTCAAGTCAGTACGAGAAAGGTCTCAATTTGAAATTGTCTTAAAAATATTTTATTGTTTTGTACT
GTGGTGAGTTTAAACGAAAAACACAAAAAAAAAGTGATACACAGAAATCATAAAAAATTTTAATACAAGG
TATTCGTACGTATCAAAAACATTTCGGCACAATTTTTTTTCTCTGTACTAAAGTGTTACGAACACTACGG
TATTTTTTAGTGATTTTCAACGGACACCGAAGGTATATAAACAGCGTTCGCGAACGGTCGCCTTCAAAAC
CAATTGACATTTGCAGCAGCAAGTACAAGTAGAAAGTAAAGCGCAATCAGCGAAAAATTTATACTTAATT
GTTGGTGATTAAAGTACAATTAAAAGAACATTCTCGAAAGTCACAAGAAACGTAAGTTTTTAACTCGCTG
TTACCAATTAGTAATAAGAGCAACAAGACGTTGAGTAATTTCAAGAAAAACTGAATTTCAAGGTCTTTGT
TCGGCCATTTTTTTTTTATTCAACGCTCTACGTAATTACAAAATAAGAAATTGGCAGCCACGCATCTTGT
TTTCCCAATGAATTGGCATCAAAACGCAAACAAATCTATAAATAAAACTTGCGTGTTGATTTTCGCCAAG
ATTTATTGGCAAATTGTGAAATTCGCAGTGACGCATTTGAAAATTCGAGAAATCACGAACGCACTCGAGC
ATTTGTGTGCATGTTATTAGTTAGTTGTTTAGTTAATTGAAGTATTTTACCAACGAAATCCACTTATTTT
TAGCTGAAATAGAGTAGGTTGCTTAAACAAAGCCACGTCTGAAAATTTCTTATTGCTTGTAGTTGTGACG
TCACCATATACACACAAAATAATGTGTATGCATGCATTTCAGCTGTGTATATATACATGCACACACTCGC
AACACGAAAACGATGACGAAGCAACGGAACAAAGGTTTCTCAACTACCCTTTGTTCCCTGTTTCTTCGCT
TTCCTTTGTTCCAATATTCGTAGAGGGTTAATAGGGGTTTCTCAACAAAGTTGGCGTCGATAAATAAGTT
TCCCATTTTTATTCCCCAGCCAGGAAGTTAGTTTCAATAGTTTTGTAATTTCAACGAAACTCATTTGATT
TCGTACTAATTTTCCACATCTCTATTTTCTGCCCGCAGAATAATCCAAAGCGATCGCATGGCCTCCTCCG
AGGACGTCATCAAGGAGTTCATGCGCTTCAAGGTGCGCATGGAGGGCTCCGTGAACGGCCACGAGTTCGA
GATCGAGGGCGAGGGCGAGGGCCGCCCCTACGAGGGCACCCAGACCGCCAAGCTGAAGGTGACCAAGGGC
GGCCCCCTGCCCTTCGCCTGGGACATCCTGTCCCCCCAGTTCCAGTACGGCTCCAAGGTGTACGTGAAGC
ACCCCGCCGACATCCCCGACTACAAGAAGCTGTCCTTCCCCGAGGGCTTCAAGTGGGAGCGCGTGATGAA
CTTCGAGGACGGCGGCGTGGTGACCGTGACCCAGGACTCCTCCCTGCAGGACGGCTGCTTCATCTACAAG
GTGAAGTTCATCGGCGTGAACTTCCCCTCCGACGGCCCCGTAATGCAGAAGAAGACTATGGGCTGGGAGC
CCTCCACCGAGCGCCTGTACCCCCGCGACGGCGTGCTGAAGGGCGAGATCCACAAGGCCCTGAAGCTGAA
GGACGGCGGCCACTACCTGGTGGAGTTCAAGTCCATCTACATGGCCAAGAAGCCCGTGCAGCTGCCCGGC
TACTACTACGTGGACTCCAAGCTGGACATCACCTCCCACAACGAGGACTACACCATCGTGGAGCAGTACG
AGCGCGCCGAGGGCCGCCACCACCTGTTCCTGTACAAGAGCAGGCACAGAAGGCATCGCCAGCGCTCTAG
GAGCCGCAATCGCAGCCGAAGTCGCAGCAGTGAACGAAAACGCCGTCAACGGAGCCGAAGTCGCAGCAGT
GAACGAAGACGCTACTTGTACAGCGGCCGGCCGCGACTCTAGGCGATCGCGCGCCGGTCGCTACCATTAC
CAGTTGGTCTGGTGTCAAAAATAATAATAACCGGGCAGGGGGGATCGATCCCCCAGATCCGTACGATCCT
CTAGTAAAAAAAAAACAAAATTTTAGTGTGTATAATTAGGCTAAACAACTGGAGGATTCATTGCTCCCTT
TGAGTTTATACTTTTTGTAACAAGAACAGGCGCAACACTCGGGAGAATTTTGCATTTCATTTGTGAATAA
ACGAATACAATAAATACAAATACACGAAAAGAAGTCAGCTGTCGAGTTTTTGTTGGTTTTTTTTTCCCTT
TTTAGCTTCGAATCTGCAAATGTATTTGCATTTAAGTAAACCGGCTTTTGTTGGGTGTCGTTAACTTTCA
AGGGGTCTTATGTACTTATTCTGTTTTCCTTGTCCTTGAATTGGACTTGTGGAAAATTAAATGGTCAGCC
AATTGCTTAACCTTTGTCGACCTGCGGCCGCGGTGGCCGGCCGCCAGGAAACAGCTATGACCATGTAATA
CGACTCACTATAGGGGATATCAGCTGGATGGCAAATAATGATTTTATTTTGACTGATAGTGACCTGTTCG
TTGCAACAAATTGATAAGCAATGCTTTCTTATAATGCCAACTTTGTACAAGAAAGCTGAACGAGAAACGT
AAAATGATATAAATATCAATATATTAAATTAGACTTTGCATAAAAAACAGACTACATAATACTGTAAAAC
ACAACATATCCAGTCACTATGAATCAACTACTTAGATGGTATTAGTGACCTGTAGTCGACTAAGTTGGCA
GCATCACCCGACGCACTTTGCGCCGAATAAATACCTGTGACGGAAGATCACTTCGCAGAATAAATAAATC
CTGGTGTCCCTGTTGATACCGGGAAGCCCTGGGCCAACTTTTGGCGAAAATGAGACGTTGATCGGCACGT
AAGAGGTTCCAACTTTCACCATAATGAAATAAGATCACTACCGGGCGTATTTTTTGAGTTATCGAGATTT
TCAGGAGCTAAGGAAGCTAAAATGGAGAAAAAAATCACTGGATATACCACCGTTGATATATCCCAATGGC
ATCGTAAAGAACATTTTGAGGCATTTCAGTCAGTTGCTCAATGTACCTATAACCAGACCGTTCAGCTGGA
TATTACGGCCTTTTTAAAGACCGTAAAGAAAAATAAGCACAAGTTTTATCCGGCCTTTATTCACATTCTT
GCCCGCCTGATGAATGCTCATCCGGAATTCCGTATGGCAATGAAAGACGGTGAGCTGGTGATATGGGATA
GTGTTCACCCTTGTTACACCGTTTTCCATGAGCAAACTGAAACGTTTTCATCGCTCTGGAGTGAATACCA
CGACGATTTCCGGCAGTTTCTACACATATATTCGCAAGATGTGGCGTGTTACGGTGAAAACCTGGCCTAT
TTCCCTAAAGGGTTTATTGAGAATATGTTTTTCGTCTCAGCCAATCCCTGGGTGAGTTTCACCAGTTTTG
ATTTAAACGTGGCCAATATGGACAACTTCTTCGCCCCCGTTTTCACCATGGGCAAATATTATACGCAAGG
CGACAAGGTGCTGATGCCGCTGGCGATTCAGGTTCATCATGCCGTTTGTGATGGCTTCCATGTCGGCAGA
ATGCTTAATGAATTACAACAGTACTGCGATGAGTGGCAGGGGGGGCGTAAACGCCGCGTGGATCCGGCTT
ACTAAAAGCCAGATAACAGTATGCGTATTTGCGCGCTGATTTTTGCGGTATAAGAATATATACTGATATG
TATACCCGAAGTATGTCAAAAAGAGGTATGCTATGAAGCAGCGTATTACAGTGACAGTTGACAGCGACAG
CTATCAGTTGCTCAAGGCATATATGATGTCAATATCTCCGGTCTGGTAAGCACAACCATGCAGAATGAAG
CCCGTCGTCTGCGTGCCGAACGCTGGAAAGCGGAAAATCAGGAAGGGATGGCTGAGGTCGCCCGGTTTAT
TGAAATGAACGGCTCTTTTGCTGACGAGAACAGGGGCTGGTGAAATGCAGTTTAAGGTTTACACCTATAA
AAGAGAGAGCCGTTATCGTCTGTTTGTGGATGTACAGAGTGATATTATTGACACGCCCGGGCGACGGATG
GTGATCCCCCTGGCCAGTGCACGTCTGCTGTCAGATAAAGTCTCCCGTGAACTTTACCCGGTGGTGCATA
TCGGGGATGAAAGCTGGCGCATGATGACCACCGATATGGCCAGTGTGCCGGTCTCCGTTATCGGGGAAGA
AGTGGCTGATCTCAGCCACCGCGAAAATGACATCAAAAACGCCATTAACCTGATGTTCTGGGGAATATAA
ATGTCAGGCTCCCTTATACACAGCCAGTCTGCAGGTCGATACAGTAGAAATTACAGAAACTTTATCACGT
TTAGTAAGTATAGAGGCTGAAAATCCAGATGAAGCCGAACGACTTGTAAGAGAAAAGTATAAGAGTTGTG
AAATTGTTCTTGATGCAGATGATTTTCAGGACTATGACACTAGCGTATATGAATAGGTAGATGTTTTTAT
TTTGTCACACAAAAAAGAGGCTCGCACCTCTTTTTCTTATTTCTTTTTATGATTTAATACGGCATTGAGG
ACAATAGCGAGTAGGCTGGATACGACGATTCCGTTTGAGAAGAACATTTGGAAGGCTGTCGGTCGACTAA
GTTGGCAGCATCACCCGAAGAACATTTGGAAGGCTGTCGGTCGACTACAGGTCACTAATACCATCTAAGT
AGTTGATTCATAGTGACTGGATATGTTGTGTTTTACAGTATTATGTAGTCTGTTTTTTATGCAAAATCTA
ATTTAATATATTGATATTTATATCATTTTACGTTTCTCGTTCAGCTTTTTTGTACAAAGTTGGCATTATA
AAAAAGCATTGCTCATCAATTTGTTGCAACGAACAGGTCACTATCAGTCAAAATAAAATCATTATTTGGG
GCCCGAGCTTAAGACTGGCCGTCGTTTTACAGGCCGGCCTCCTGCAGGACGCACTATGCCGTTCTTCTCA
TGTATATATATATACAGGCAACACGCAGATATAGGTGCGACGTGAACAGTGAGCTGTATGTGCGCAGCTC
GCGTTGCATTTTCGGAAGCGCTCGTTTTCGGAAACGCTTTGAAGTTCCTATTCCGAAGTTCCTATTCTCT
AGAAAGTATAGGAACTTCAGAGCGCTTTTGAAAACCAAAAGCGCTCTGAAGACGCACTTTCAAAAAACCA
AAAACGCACCGGACTGTAACGAGCTACTAAAATATTGCGAATACCGCTTCCACAAACGAATTCACGCACT
ATGCCGTTCTTCTCATGTATATATATATACAGGCAACACGCAGATATAGGTGCGACGTGAACAGTGAGCT
GTATGTGCGCAGCTCGCGTTGCATTTTCGGAAGCGCTCGTTTTCGGAAACGCTTTGAAGTTCCTATTCCG
AAGTTCCTATTCTCTAGAAAGTATAGGAACTTCAGAGCGCTTTTGAAAACCAAAAGCGCTCTGAAGACGC
ACTTTCAAAAAACCAAAAACGCACCGGACTGTAACGAGCTACTAAAATATTGCGAATACCGCTTCCACAA
ACGAATTCGCTAGCTTAATCACTAGTGAATTCGCGGCCGCAGATCTGTTAACGAATTCTAGTATGTATGT
AAGTTAATAAAACCCATTTTTGCGGAAAGTAGATAAAAAAAACATTTTTTTTTTTTACTGCACTGGATAT
CATTGAACTTATCTGATCAGTTTTAAATTTACTTCGATCCAAGGGTATTTGATGTACCAGGTTCTTTCGA
TTACCTCTCACTCAAAATGACATTCCACTCAAAGTCAGCGCTGTTTGCCTCCTTCTCTGTCCACAGAAAT
ATCGCCGTCTCTTTCGCCGCTGCGTCCGCTATCTCTTTCGCCACCGTTTGTAGCGTTACCTAGCGTCAAT
GTCCGCCTTCAGTTGCACTTTGTCAGCGGTTTCGTGACGAAGCTCCAAGCGGTTTACGCCATCAATTAAA
CACAAAGTGCTGTGCCAAAACTCCTCTCGCTTCTTATTTTTGTTTGTTTTTTGAGTGATTGGGGTGGTGA
TTGGTTTTGGGTGGGTAAGCAGGGGAAAGTGTGAAAAATCCCGGCAATGGGCCAAGAGGATCAGGAGCTA
TTAATTCGCGGAGGCAGCAAACACCCATCTGCCGAGCATCTGAACAATGTGAGTAGTACATGTGCATACA
TCTTAAGTTCACTTGATCTATAGGAACTGCGATTGCAACATCAAATTGTCTGCGGCGTGAGAACTGCGAC
CCACAAAAATCCCAAACCGCAATCGCACAAACAAATAGTGACACGAAACAGATTATTCTGGTAGCTGTGC
TCGCTATATAAGACAATTTTTAAGATCATATCATGATCAAGACATCTAAAGGCATTCATTTTCGACTACA
TTCTTTTTTACAAAAAATATAACAACCAGATATTTTAAGCTGATCCTAGATGCACAAAAAATAAATAAAA
GTATAAACCTACTTCGTAGGATACTTCGTTTTGTTCGGGGTTAGATGAGCATAACGCTTGTAGTTGATAT
TTGAGATCCCCTATCATTGCAGGGTGACAGCGGACGCTTCGCAGAGCTGCATTAACCAGGGCTTCGGGCA
GGCCAAAAACTACGGCACGCTCCTGCCACCCAGTCCGCCGGAGGACTCCGGTTCAGGGAGCGGCCAACTA
GCCGAGAACCTCACCTATGCCTGGCACAATATGGACATCTTTGGGGCGGTCAATCAGCCGGGCTCCGGAT
GGCGGCAGCTGGTCAACCGGACACGCGGACTATTCTGCAACGAGCGACACATACCGGCGCCCAGGAAACA
TTTGCTCAAGAACGGTGAGTTTCTATTCGCAGTCGGCTGATCTGTGTGAAATCTTAATAAAGGGTCCAAT
TACCAATTTGAAACTCAGTTTGCGGCGTGGCCTATCCGGGCGAACTTTTGGCCGTGATGGGCAGTTCCGG
TGCCGGAAAGACGACCCTGCTGAATGCCCTTGCCTTTCGATCGCCGCAGGGCATCCAAGTATCGCCATCC
GGGATGCGACTGCTCAATGGCCAACCTGTGGACGCCAAGGAGATGCAGGCCAGGTGCGCCTATGTCCAGC
AGGATGACCTCTTTATCGGCTCCCTAACGGCCAGGGAACACCTGATTTTCCAGGCCATGGTGCGGATGCC
ACGACATCTGACCTATCGGCAGCGAGTGGCCCGCGTGGATCAGGTGATCCAGGAGCTTTCGCTCAGCAAA
TGTCAGCACACGATCATCGGTGTGCCCGGCAGGGTGAAAGGTCTGTCCGGCGGAGAAAGGAAGCGTCTGG
CATTCGCCTCCGAGGCACTAACCGATCCGCCGCTTCTGATCTGCGATGAGCCCACCTCCGGACTGGACTC
ATTTACCGCCCACAGCGTCGTCCAGGTGCTGAAGAAGCTGTCGCAGAAGGGCAAGACCGTCATCCTGACC
ATTCATCAGCCGTCTTCCGAGCTGTTTGAGCTCTTTGACAAGATCCTTCTGATGGCCGAGGGCAGGGTAG
CTTTCTTGGGCACTCCCAGCGAAGCCGTCGACTTCTTTTCCTAGTGAGTTCGATGTGTTTATTAAGGGTA
TCTAGCATTACATTACATCTCAACTCCTATCCAGCGTGGGTGCCCAGTGTCCTACCAACTACAATCCGGC
GGACTTTTACGTACAGGTGTTGGCCGTTGTGCCCGGACGGGAGATCGAGTCCCGTGATCGGATCGCCAAG
ATATGGCGACAATTTTGCTATTAGCAAAGTAGCCCGGGATATGGAGCAGTTGTTGGCCACCAAAAATTTG
GAGAAGCCACTGGAGCAGCCGGAGAATGGGTACACCTACAAGGCCACCTGGTTCATGCAGTTCCGGGCGG
TCCTGTGGCGATCCTGGCTGTCGGTGCTCAAGGAACCACTCCTCGTAAAAGTGCGACTTATTCAGACAAC
GGTGAGTGGTTCCAGTGGAAACAAATGATATAACGCTTACAATTCTTGGAAACAAATTCGCTAGATTTTA
GTTAGAATTGCCTGATTCCACACCCTTCTTAGTTTTTTTCAATGAGATGTATAGTTTATAGTTTTGCAGA
AAATAAATAAATTTCATTTAACTCGCGAACATGTTGAAGATATGAATATTAATGAGATGCGAGTAACATT
TTAATTTGCAGATGGTTGCCATCTTGATTGGCCTCATCTTTTTGGGCCAACAACTCACGCAAGTGGGCGT
GATGAATATCAACGGAGCCATCTTCCTCTTCCTGACCAACATGACCTTTCAAAACGTCTTTGCCACGATA
AATGTAAGTCTTGTTTAGAATACATTTGCATATTAATAATTTACTAACTTTCTAATGAATCGATTCGATT
TAGGTGTTCACCTCAGAGCTGCCAGTTTTTATGAGGGAGGCCCGAAGTCGACTTTATCGCTGTGACACAT
ACTTTCTGGGCAAAACGATTGCCGAATTACCGCTTTTTCTCACAGTGCCACTGGTCTTCACGGCGATTGC
CTATCCGATGATCGGACTGCGGGCCGGAGTGCTGCACTTCTTCAACTGCCTGGCGCTGGTCACTCTGGTG
GCCAATGTGTCAACGTCCTTCGGATATCTAATATCCTGCGCCAGCTCCTCGACCTCGATGGCGCTGTCTG
TGGGTCCGCCGGTTATCATACCATTCCTGCTCTTTGGCGGCTTCTTCTTGAACTCGGGCTCGGTGCCAGT
ATACCTCAAATGGTTGTCGTACCTCTCATGGTTCCGTTACGCCAACGAGGGTCTGCTGATTAACCAATGG
GCGGACGTGGAGCCGGGCGAAATTAGCTGCACATCGTCGAACACCACGTGCCCCAGTTCGGGCAAGGTCA
TCCTGGAGACGCTTAACTTCTCCGCCGCCGATCTGCCGCTGGACTACGTGGGTCTGGCCATTCTCATCGT
GAGCTTCCGGGTGCTCGCATATCTGGCTCTAAGACTTCGGGCCCGACGCAAGGAGTAGCCGACATATATC
CGAAATAACTGCTTGTTTTTTTTTTTACCATTATTACCATCGTGTTTACTGTTTATTGCCCCCTCAAAAA
GCTAATGTAATTATATTTGTGCCAATAAAAACAAGATATGACCTATAGAATACAAGTATTTCCCCTTCGA
ACATCCCCACAAGTAGACTTTGGATTTGTCTTCTAACCAAAAGACTTACACACCTGCATACCTTACATCA
AAAACTCGTTTATCGCTACATAAAACACCGGGATATATTTTTTATATACATACTTTTCAAATCGCGCGCC
CTCTTCATAATTCACCTCCACCACACCACGTTTCGTAGTTGCTCTTTCGCTGTCTCCCACCCGCTCTCCG
CAACACATTCACCTTTTGTTCGACGACCTTGGAGCGACTGTCGTTAGTTCCGCGCGATTCGGTTCGCTCA
AATGGTTCCGAGTGGTTCATTTCGTCTCAATAGAAATTAGTAATAAATATTTGTATGTACAATTTATTTG
CTCCAATATATTTGTATATATTTCCCTCACAGCTATATTTATTCTAATTTAATATTATGACTTTTTAAGG
TAATTTTTTGTGACCTGTTCGGAGTGATTAGCGTTACAATTTGAACTGAAAGTGACATCCAGTGTTTGTT
CCTTGTGTAGATGCATCTCAAAAAAATGGTGGGCATAATAGTGTTGTTTATATATATCAAAAATAACAAC
TATAATAATAAGAATACATTTAATTTAGAAAATGCTTGGATTTCACTGGAACTAGAATTAATTCGG
Features (pLannotate 1.2.2; 25 found; start..end, strand, type, name):
    586..814     -  CDS            mini-white (fragment): Drosophila white gene eye color pigment; white; This is a modified version of the white gene lacking part of the first intron.
    820..1408    -  rep_origin     ori: high-copy-number ColE1/pMB1/pBR322/pUC origin of replication
   1579..2439    -  CDS            AmpR: β-lactamase; bla; confers resistance to ampicillin, carbenicillin, and related antibiotics
   2440..2544    -  promoter       AmpR promoter: bla
   2639..2674    +  CDS            rop (fragment): Rop protein, which maintains plasmids at low copy number; rop
   2776..2845    +  misc_feature   bom (fragment): basis of mobility region from pBR322
   2844..3346    -  gene           mini-white (fragment): white; This modified version of the white gene lacks part of the first intron.
   3346..3578    -  misc_feature   P element 3' end: P element 3' end
   3587..3609    -  misc_feature   MCS (fragment): pUC18/19 multiple cloning site
   3765..3812    +  protein_bind   FRT: FLP-mediated recombination occurs in the 8-bp core sequence TCTAGAAA (Turan and Bode, 2011). FLP recombinase from the Saccharomyces cerevisiae 2μ plasmid
   4060..4107    +  protein_bind   FRT: FLP-mediated recombination occurs in the 8-bp core sequence TCTAGAAA (Turan and Bode, 2011). FLP recombinase from the Saccharomyces cerevisiae 2μ plasmid
   6008..6682    +  CDS            DsRed.T4: DsRed.T4 is a basic (constitutively fluorescent) red fluorescent protein published in 2002, derived from Discosoma sp.. It is reported to be a rapidly-maturing tetramer.
   7346..7364    +  promoter       T7 promoter: promoter for bacteriophage T7 RNA polymerase
   7383..7614    +  protein_bind   attP2: mutant version of attP; recombination site for the Gateway® BP reaction (pDONR™221 version) BP Clonase™
   7759..7861    +  promoter       cat promoter: promoter of the E. coli cat gene encoding chloramphenicol acetyltransferase
   7862..8520    +  CDS            CmR: chloramphenicol acetyltransferase; cat; confers resistance to chloramphenicol
   8702..8860    +  CDS            ccdA (fragment): CCDA_ECO57 - Also known as H, letA. Experimental evidence at protein level: Swiss-Prot protein existence level 1. Antitoxin component of a type II toxin-antitoxin (TA) system which inhibits the post-segregational killing (PSK) of plasmid-free cells, also referred to as a plasmid addiction system. Binds to and blocks the activity of CcdB; will also remove bound CcdB protein from the CcdB-GyrA complex by forming a CcdA-CcdB complex, a process termed rejuvenation. Functions as a transcriptional corepressor for the ccdAB operon, repression also requires CcdB (By similarity). From Escherichia coli
   8865..9167    +  CDS            ccdB: CCDB_ECOLI - Also known as G, letB, letD. Experimental evidence at protein level: Swiss-Prot protein existence level 1. Toxic component of a type II toxin-antitoxin (TA) system, functioning in plasmid maintainence. Responsible for the post- segregational killing (PSK) of plasmid-free cells, also referred to as a plasmid addiction system. Half-life of over 2 hours. Cell killing by CcdB is accompanied by filamentation, defects in chromosome and plasmid segregation, defects in cell division, formation of anucleate cells, decreased DNA synthesis and plasmid loss. Interferes with the activity of DN
   9211..9363    +  CDS            dpnD (fragment): DPND_STRPN - Protein predicted: Swiss-Prot protein existence level 4. From Streptococcus pneumoniae serotype 4 (strain ATCC BAA-334 / TIGR4).
   9566..9797    -  protein_bind   attP1: mutant version of attP; recombination site for the Gateway® BP reaction BP Clonase™
   9814..9831    +  CDS            lacZα (fragment): LacZα fragment of β-galactosidase; lacZ fragment
   9981..10028   +  protein_bind   FRT: FLP-mediated recombination occurs in the 8-bp core sequence TCTAGAAA (Turan and Bode, 2011). FLP recombinase from the Saccharomyces cerevisiae 2μ plasmid
  10276..10323   +  protein_bind   FRT: FLP-mediated recombination occurs in the 8-bp core sequence TCTAGAAA (Turan and Bode, 2011). FLP recombinase from the Saccharomyces cerevisiae 2μ plasmid
  10488..14615   +  gene           mini-white: white; This modified version of the white gene lacks part of the first intron.
  14626..585     -  misc_feature   P element 5' end (across the origin): No description available
