[The description below was written by a language model from this plasmid's Addgene catalogue record and pLannotate feature annotations shown in this document.]
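Description:
FoRC.PRa is an empty-backbone Drosophila P-element transgenesis vector built on pCasper2, designed to receive genomic or cDNA rescue transgenes by Gateway cloning. The assembled sequence is about 14.6 kb. It carries the P element 5' and 3' ends that allow transposase-mediated integration into the fly germline. A mini-white gene between these ends provides the eye-colour marker used to identify transformants. In bacteria the plasmid replicates from a ColE1/pMB1-type origin and is selected with ampicillin (AmpR) together with chloramphenicol. The catalogue lists it as low copy, although the origin annotation describes a high-copy-type element. Because the cloning cassette encodes the CcdB toxin, the empty vector must be propagated in a ccdB-tolerant strain.

The payload region lies between two pairs of FRT sites, all four in the same orientation, matching the recorded modification of two double FRT insertions. Within this FRT-flanked interval sit a DsRed.T4 red fluorescent protein coding sequence and a Gateway cassette. The catalogue describes the reporter as constitutive, but no promoter for it is annotated in the feature table. The Gateway cassette consists of attP2 and attP1 sites bracketing the chloramphenicol resistance gene and ccdB. The attP sites indicate a BP-type reaction in which an attB-flanked fragment replaces the CmR/ccdB counterselection module. A T7 promoter lies just upstream of the cassette.

Once the transgene is in flies, FLP recombinase can excise the rescue gene and the RFP reporter together. In a mutant background this produces clones that have lost the rescue activity and are marked by the absence of red fluorescence. This supports the mosaic analysis by rescue gene excision for which the vector was developed.
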