Addgene plasmid #84585: FoRC.PRa
Purpose: (Empty Backbone) Drosophila P-element transgenesis vector for cloning rescue transgenes. Cloning site is flanked by FRT sequences and contains constitutive RFP reporter.
Depositing lab: Francesca Pignoni. Depositing organization: SUNY Upstate Medical University. Publication: Mutant Analysis by Rescue Gene Excision: New tools for mosaic studies in Drosophila. Zhou Q, Neal SJ, Pignoni F. Genesis. 2016 Oct 3. doi: 10.1002/dvg.22984. PubMed 27696669.
Backbone
  Vector backbone: pCasper2
  Backbone size (bp): 7500
  Modifications to backbone: Two double FRT sites were inserted.
  Vector type: Insect Expression
Growth in bacteria
  Bacterial resistance: Chloramphenicol and Ampicillin, 25 & 100 μg/mL
  Growth temperature: 37°C
  Growth strain: ccdB Survival
  Copy number: Low Copy
Gene/Insert
  Cloning method: Gateway Cloning
  Sequencing primers: 5′ pCasper_F; 3′ pCasper_R
Terms and licenses: Academic/Nonprofit Terms; Industry Terms: Not Available to Industry
How to cite: FoRC.PRa was a gift from Francesca Pignoni (Addgene plasmid # 84585 ; http://n2t.net/addgene:84585 ; RRID:Addgene_84585)
