>Addgene plasmid #84585 | FoRC.PRa | addgene partial sequence | sequence record 166054 | CAT-R 5'-GCAACTGACTGAAATGCCTC-3'
ATGCCATTGGGATATATCAACGGTGGTATATCCAGTGATTTTTTTCTCCATTTTAGCTTCCTTAGCTCCT
GAAAATCTCGATAACTCAAAAAATACGCCCGGTAGTGATCTTATTTCATTATGGTGAAAGTTGGAACCTC
TTACGTGCCGATCAACGTCTCATTTTCGCCAAAAGTTGGCCCAGGGCTTCCCGGTATCAACAGGGACACC
AGGATTTATTTATTCTGCGAAGTGATCTTCCGTCACAGGTATTTATTCGGCGCAAAGTGCGTCGGGTGAT
GCTGCCAACTTAGTCGACTACAGGTCACTAATACCATCTAAGTAGTTGATTCATAGTGACTGGATATGTT
GTGTTTTACAGTATTATGTAGTCTGTTTTTTATGCAAAGTCTAATTTAATATATTGATATTTATATCATT
TTACGTTTCTCGTTCAGCTTTCTTGTACAAAGTTGGCATTATAAGAAAGCATTGCTTATCAATTTGTTGC
AACGAACAGGTCACTATCAGTCAAAATAAAATCATTATTTGCCATCCAGCTGATATCCCCTATAGTGAGT
CGTATTACATGGTCATAGCTGTTTCCTGGCGGCCGGCCACCGCGGCCGCAGGTCGACAAAGGTTAAGCAA
TTGGCTGACCATTTAATTTTCCACAAGTCCAATTCAAGGACAAGGAAAACAGAATAAGTACATAAGACCC
CTTGAAAGTTAACGACACCCAACAAAAGCCGGTTTACTTAAATGCAAATACATTTGCAGATTCGAAGCTA
AAAAGGGAAAAAAAAACCAACAAAAACTCGACAGCTGACTTCTTTTCGTGTATTTGTATTTATTGTATTC
GTTTATTCACAAATGAAATGCAAAATTCTCCCGAGTGTTGCGCCTGTTCTTGTTACAAAAAGTATAAACT
CAAAGGGAGCAATGAATCCTCCAGTTGTTTAGCCTAATTATACACACTAAAATTTTGTTTTTTTT
