>Addgene plasmid #84585 | FoRC.PRa | addgene partial sequence | sequence record 166055 | DsRed1-C 5'-AGCTGGACATCACCTCCCACAACG-3'
ATCGTGGAGCAGTACGAGCGCGCCGAGGGCCGCCACCACCTGTTCCTGTACAAGAGCAGGCACAGAAGGC
ATCGCCAGCGCTCTAGGAGCCGCAATCGCAGCCGAAGTCGCAGCAGTGAACGAAAACGCCGTCAACGGAG
CCGAAGTCGCAGCAGTGAACGAAGACGCTACTTGTACAGCGGCCGGCCGCGACTCTAGGCGATCGCGCGC
CGGTCGCTACCATTACCAGTTGGTCTGGTGTCAAAAATAATAATAACCGGGCAGGGGGGATCGATCCCCC
AGATCCGTACGATCCTCTAGTAAAAAAAAAACAAAATTTTAGTGTGTATAATTAGGCTAAACAACTGGAG
GATTCATTGCTCCCTTTGAGTTTATACTTTTTGTAACAAGAACAGGCGCAACACTCGGGAGAATTTTGCA
TTTCATTTGTGAATAAACGAATACAATAAATACAAATACACGAAAAGAAGTCAGCTGTCGAGTTTTTGTT
GGTTTTTTTTTCCCTTTTTAGCTTCGAATCTGCAAATGTATTTGCATTTAAGTAAACCGGCTTTTGTTGG
GTGTCGTTAACTTTCAAGGGGTCTTATGTACTTATTCTGTTTTCCTTGTCCTTGAATTGGACTTGTGGAA
AATTAAATGGTCAGCCAATTGCTTAACCTTTGTCGACCTGCGGCCGCGGTGGCCGGCCGCCAGGAAACAG
CTATGACCATGTAATACGACTCACTATAGGGGATATCAGCTGGATGGCAAATAATGATTTTATTTTGACT
GATAGTGACCTGTTCGTTGCAACAAATTGATAAGCAATGCTTTCTTATAATGCCAACTTTGTACAAGAAA
GCTGAACGAGAAACGTAAAATGATATAAATATCAATATATTAAATTAGACTTTG
