>Addgene plasmid #84585 | FoRC.PRa | addgene partial sequence | sequence record 166075 | Pry1 5'-ccttagcatgtccgtggggtttgaat-3'
AATTAGACGAAATTATTTTTAAAGTTTTATTTTTAATAATTTGCGAGTACGCAAAGCTTGGCTGCAGGTC
GACTCTAGAGGATCTGGTCTAGAGCCCGGGCGAATTCACGCACTATGCCGTTCTTCTCATGTATATATAT
ATACAGGCAACACGCAGATATAGGTGCGACGTGAACAGTGAGCTGTATGTGCGCAGCTCGCGTTGCATTT
TCGGAAGCGCTCGTTTTCGGAAACGCTTTGAAGTTCCTATTCCGAAGTTCCTATTCTCTAGAAAGTATAG
GAACTTCAGAGCGCTTTTGAAAACCAAAAGCGCTCTGAAGACGCACTTTCAAAAAACCAAAAACGCACCG
GACTGTAACGAGCTACTAAAATATTGCGAATACCGCTTCCACAAACGAATTCACGCACTATGCCGTTCTT
CTCATGTATATATATATACAGGCAACACGCAGATATAGGTGCGACGTGAACAGTGAGCTGTATGTGCGCA
GCTCGCGTTGCATTTTCGGAAGCGCTCGTTTTCGGAAACGCTTTGAAGTTCCTATTCCGAAGTTCCTATT
CTCTAGAAAGTATAGGAACTTCAGAGCGCTTTTGAAAACCAAAAGCGCTCTGAAGACGCACTTTCAAAAA
ACCAAAAACGCACCGGACTGTAACGAGCTACTAAAATATTGCGAATACCGCTTCCACAAACGAATTCGCC
GGCGCGCCGGTACCCCACTGTCCAAAATCGAAAATCGCCGAACCGTAGTGTGACCGTGCGGGGCTCTGCG
AAAATAAACTTTTTTAGGTATATGGCCACACACGGGGAAAGCACAGTGGATTATATGTTTTAATATTATA
ATATGCAGGTTTTCATTACTTATCCAGATGTAAGCCCACTTAAAGCGATTTAACAATTATTTGCCGAAAG
AGTATAAACAAATTTCACTTAAAAATGGATTAAGAAAAGCTTGTGTAAGATTATGCGCAGCGTTGCCAGA
TAGCTCCATTTAAAACACTTCAAAAACAATAAGTTTTGAAAATATATACATAAATAGCAGTCGTTGCC
