>Addgene plasmid #84585 | FoRC.PRa | addgene partial sequence | sequence record 166580 | Mombaerts-mRFPup 5'-GTGGCCGTTCACGGAGCCCTCCATG-3'
CGCATGAACTCCTTGATGACGTCCTCGGAGGAGGCCATGCGATCGCTTTGGATTATTCTGCGGGCAGAAA
ATAGAGATGTGGAAAATTAGTACGAAATCAAATGAGTTTCGTTGAAATTACAAAACTATTGAAACTAACT
TCCTGGCTGGGGAATAAAAATGGGAAACTTATTTATCGACGCCAACTTTGTTGAGAAACCCCTATTAACC
CTCTACGAATATTGGAACAAAGGAAAGCGAAGAAACAGGGAACAAAGGGTAGTTGAGAAACCTTTGTTCC
GTTGCTTCGTCATCGTTTTCGTGTTGCGAGTGTGTGCATGTATATATACACAGCTGAAATGCATGCATAC
ACATTATTTTGTGTGTATATGGTGACGTCACAACTACAAGCAATAAGAAATTTTCAGACGTGGCTTTGTT
TAAGCAACCTACTCTATTTCAGCTAAAAATAAGTGGATTTCGTTGGTAAAATACTTCAATTAACTAAACA
ACTAACTAATAACATGCACACAAATGCTCGAGTGCGTTCGTGATTTCTCGAATTTTCAAATGCGTCACTG
CGAATTTCACAATTTGCCAATAAATCTTGGCGAAAATCAACACGCAAGTTTTATTTATAGATTTGTTTGC
GTTTTGATGCCAATTCATTGGGAAAACAAGATGCGTGGCTGCCAATTTCTTATTTTGTAATTACGTAGAG
CGTTGAATAAAAAAAAAATGGCCGAACAAAGACCTTGAAATTCAGTTTTTCTTGAAATTACTCAACGTCT
TGTTGCTCTTATTACTAATTGGTAACAGCGAGTTAAAAACTTACGTTTCTTGTGACTTTCGAGAATGTTC
TTTTAATTGTACTTTAATCACCAACAATTAAGTATAAATTTTTCGCTGATTGCGCTTTACTTTCTACTTG
TACTTGCTGCTGCAAATGTCAATTGGTTTTGAA
