>Addgene plasmid #84585 | FoRC.PRa | addgene partial sequence | sequence record 166581 | ccdB-Fwd 5'-GCATGATGACCACCGATATG-3'
GTCTCCGTTATCGGGGAAGAAGTGGCTGATCTCAGCCACCGCGAAAATGACATCAAAAACGCCATTAACC
TGATGTTCTGGGGAATATAAATGTCAGGCTCCCTTATACACAGCCAGTCTGCAGGTCGATACAGTAGAAA
TTACAGAAACTTTATCACGTTTAGTAAGTATAGAGGCTGAAAATCCAGATGAAGCCGAACGACTTGTAAG
AGAAAAGTATAAGAGTTGTGAAATTGTTCTTGATGCAGATGATTTTCAGGACTATGACACTAGCGTATAT
GAATAGGTAGATGTTTTTATTTTGTCACACAAAAAAGAGGCTCGCACCTCTTTTTCTTATTTCTTTTTAT
GATTTAATACGGCATTGAGGACAATAGCGAGTAGGCTGGATACGACGATTCCGTTTGAGAAGAACATTTG
GAAGGCTGTCGGTCGACTAAGTTGGCAGCATCACCCGAAGAACATTTGGAAGGCTGTCGGTCGACTACAG
GTCACTAATACCATCTAAGTAGTTGATTCATAGTGACTGGATATGTTGTGTTTTACAGTATTATGTAGTC
TGTTTTTTATGCAAAATCTAATTTAATATATTGATATTTATATCATTTTACGTTTCTCGTTCAGCTTTTT
TGTACAAAGTTGGCATTATAAAAAAGCATTGCTCATCAATTTGTTGCAACGAACAGGTCACTATCAGTCA
AAATAAAATCATTATTTGGGGCCCGAGCTTAAGACTGGCCGTCGTTTTACAGGCCGGCCTCCTGCAGGAC
GCACTATGCCGTTCTTCTCATGTATATATATATACAGGCAACACGCAGATATAGGTGCGACGTGAACAGT
GAGCTGTATGTGCGCAGCTCGCGTTGCATTTTCGGAAGCGCTCGTTT
