>Addgene plasmid #84585 | FoRC.PRa | addgene partial sequence | sequence record 166584 | miniwhite-R 5'-AAGAGATAGCGGACGCAGCG-3'
TTTCTGTGGACAGAGAAGGAGGCAAACAGCGCTGACTTTGAGTGGAATGTCATTTTGAGTGAGAGGTAAT
CGAAAGAACCTGGTACATCAAATACCCTTGGATCGAAGTAAATTTAAAACTGATCAGATAAGTTCAATGA
TATCCAGTGCAGTAAAAAAAAAAAATGTTTTTTTTATCTACTTTCCGCAAAAATGGGTTTTATTAACTTA
CATACATACTAGAATTCGTTAACAGATCTGCGGCCGCGAATTCACTAGTGATTAAGCTAGCGAATTCGTT
TGTGGAAGCGGTATTCGCAATATTTTAGTAGCTCGTTACAGTCCGGTGCGTTTTTGGTTTTTTGAAAGTG
CGTCTTCAGAGCGCTTTTGGTTTTCAAAAGCGCTCTGAAGTTCCTATACTTTCTAGAGAATAGGAACTTC
GGAATAGGAACTTCAAAGCGTTTCCGAAAACGAGCGCTTCCGAAAATGCAACGCGAGCTGCGCACATACA
GCTCACTGTTCACGTCGCACCTATATCTGCGTGTTGCCTGTATATATATATACATGAGAAGAACGGCATA
GTGCGTGAATTCGTTTGTGGAAGCGGTATTCGCAATATTTTAGTAGCTCGTTACAGTCCGGTGCGTTTTT
GGTTTTTTGAAAGTGCGTCTTCAGAGCGCTTTTGGTTTTCAAAAGCGCTCTGAAGTTCCTATACTTTCTA
GAGAATAGGAACTTCGGAATAGGAACTTCAAAGCGTTTCCGAAAACGAGCGCTTCCGAAAATGCAACGCG
AGCTGCGCACATACAGCTCACTGTTCACGTCGCACCTATATCTGCGTGTTGCCTGTATATATATATACAT
GAGAAGAACGGCATAGTGCGTCCTGCAGGAGGCCGGCCTGTAAAACGACGGCCAGTCTTAAGCTCGGGCC
CCAAATAA
